Addgene plasmid #122273: pGAD-Atg17(F317D, I325A)
Purpose: For Yeast-two-hybrid analysis
Depositing lab: Daniel Klionsky. Depositing organization: University of Michigan. Publication: The Atg17-Atg31-Atg29 Complex Coordinates with Atg11 to Recruit the Vam7 SNARE and Mediate Autophagosome-Vacuole Fusion. Liu X, Mao K, Yu AYH, Omairi-Nasser A, Austin J 2nd, Glick BS, Yip CK, Klionsky DJ. Curr Biol. 2016 Jan 25;26(2):150-160. doi: 10.1016/j.cub.2015.11.054. Epub 2016 Jan 7. PubMed 26774783.
Backbone
  Vector backbone: pGAD-c1
  Vector type: Yeast Expression
  Selectable markers: LEU2
Growth in bacteria
  Bacterial resistance: Ampicillin, 100 μg/mL
  Growth temperature: 37°C
  Growth strain: DH5alpha
  Copy number: Unknown
Gene/Insert
  Gene/Insert name: ATG17
  Species: S. cerevisiae (budding yeast)
  Mutation: Phenylalanine 317 to Aspartic acid; Isoleucine 325 to alanine
Terms and licenses: Academic/Nonprofit Terms; Industry Terms: Not Available to Industry
How to cite: pGAD-Atg17(F317D, I325A) was a gift from Daniel Klionsky (Addgene plasmid # 122273 ; http://n2t.net/addgene:122273 ; RRID:Addgene_122273)
