[The description below was written by a language model from this plasmid's Addgene catalogue record and pLannotate feature annotations shown in this document.]
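Description:
pGAD-Atg17(F317D, I325A) is a yeast two-hybrid "prey" plasmid built on the pGAD-c1 backbone, a yeast expression shuttle vector of about 7.9 kb. It replicates in E. coli from a high-copy ColE1/pUC-type origin with ampicillin selection through the β-lactamase gene. In Saccharomyces cerevisiae it is maintained episomally by the 2μ origin and selected by complementation of leucine auxotrophy with the LEU2 marker, which is driven by its own promoter. The annotation also shows short remnants of lac regulatory elements, lacI, rop and the pBR322 bom region. These appear to be leftovers from the vector's cloning history rather than functional parts.

The expression cassette uses the yeast ADH1 promoter to drive a fusion protein. The fusion consists of an SV40 large T antigen nuclear localization signal, the GAL4 transcriptional activation domain, and the S. cerevisiae ATG17 coding sequence, followed by a fragment of ADH1 coding sequence and the ADH1 terminator. Atg17 is an autophagy scaffold protein that acts with Atg13, Atg29 and Atg31 to organize the pre-autophagosomal structure and to regulate Atg1 kinase. This version carries two point substitutions, phenylalanine 317 to aspartic acid and isoleucine 325 to alanine.

In a two-hybrid assay, the activation-domain fusion is co-expressed with a partner fused to the GAL4 DNA-binding domain, and reporter activation indicates that the two proteins interact. The record gives the purpose only as yeast two-hybrid analysis and does not say which interaction the mutations are meant to test. A reasonable use is comparison with wild-type Atg17 to map residues needed for binding to its partners.
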