Features (pLannotate 1.2.2; 18 found; start..end, strand, type, name):
    118..514     +  promoter       ADH1 promoter: S. cerevisiae ADH1; promoter for alcohol dehydrogenase 1
    560..579     +  CDS            SV40 NLS (fragment): nuclear localization signal of SV40 (simian virus 40) large T antigen
    596..937     +  CDS            GAL4 activation domain: activation domain of the GAL4 transcriptional activator; Saccharomyces cerevisiae GAL4 (truncated)
    965..2212    +  CDS            ATG17: ATG17_YEAST - Also known as APG17. Experimental evidence at protein level: Swiss-Prot protein existence level 1. Autophagy-specific protein that functions with ATG13, ATG29, and CIS1/ATG31 in response to autophagy-inducing signals as a scaffold to recruit other ATG proteins to organize pre-autophagosomal structure (PAS) formation. Modulates the timing and magnitude of the autophagy response, such as the size of the sequestering vesicles, through interacting with and regulating ATG1 kinase activity. Plays particularly a role in pexophagy and nucleophagy. With ATG13, is required for ATG1 activat
   2481..2615    +  CDS            ADH1 (fragment): ADH1_YEAST - Also known as ADC1. Experimental evidence at protein level: Swiss-Prot protein existence level 1. This isozyme preferentially catalyzes the conversion of primary unbranched alcohols to their corresponding aldehydes. Also shows activity toward secondary alcohols. From Saccharomyces cerevisiae (strain ATCC 204508 / S288c) (Baker's yeast).
   2619..2806    +  terminator     ADH1 terminator: S. cerevisiae ADH1; transcription terminator for the S. cerevisiae alcohol dehydrogenase 1 (ADH1) gene
   2927..4021    -  CDS            LEU2: 3-isopropylmalate dehydrogenase, required for leucine biosynthesis; S. cerevisiae LEU2; yeast auxotrophic marker
   4022..4427    -  promoter       LEU2 promoter: S. cerevisiae LEU2
   4493..4509    -  protein_bind   lac operator: The lac repressor binds to the lac operator to inhibit transcription in E. coli. This inhibition can be relieved by adding lactose or isopropyl-β-D-thiogalactopyranoside (IPTG). lac repressor encoded by lacI
   4517..4547    -  promoter       lac promoter: promoter for the E. coli lac operon
   4562..4583    -  protein_bind   CAP binding site: CAP binding activates transcription in the presence of cAMP. E. coli catabolite activator protein
   4596..4688    -  CDS            lacI (fragment): lac repressor; lacI; The lac repressor binds to the lac operator to inhibit transcription in E. coli. This inhibition can be relieved by adding lactose or isopropyl-β-D-thiogalactopyranoside (IPTG).
   4871..5459    -  rep_origin     ori: high-copy-number ColE1/pMB1/pBR322/pUC origin of replication
   5630..6490    -  CDS            AmpR: β-lactamase; bla; confers resistance to ampicillin, carbenicillin, and related antibiotics
   6491..6595    -  promoter       AmpR promoter: bla
   6690..6725    +  CDS            rop (fragment): Rop protein, which maintains plasmids at low copy number; rop
   6827..6876    +  misc_feature   bom (fragment): basis of mobility region from pBR322
   6877..108     +  rep_origin     2μ ori (across the origin): yeast 2μ plasmid origin of replication
>Addgene plasmid #122273 | pGAD-Atg17(F317D, I325A) | addgene full sequence | sequence record 239638 | Addgene NGS Result
CGCGTTGCATTTCTGTTCTGTAAAAATGCAGCTCAGATTCTTTGTTTGAAAAATTAGCGCTCTCGCGTTG
CATTTTTGTTCTACAAAATGAAGCACAGATGCTTCGTTGCTTGCATGCAACTTCTTTTCTTTTTTTTTCT
TTTCTCTCTCCCCCGTTGTTGTCTCACCATATCCGCAATGACAAAAAAATGATGGAAGACACTAAAGGAA
AAAATTAACGACAAAGACAGCACCAACAGATGTCGTTGTTCCAGAGCTGATGAGGGGTATCTCGAAGCAC
ACGAAACTTTTTCCTTCCTTCATTCACGCACACTACTCTCTAATGAGCAACGGTATACGGCCTTCCTTCC
AGTTACTTGAATTTGAAATAAAAAAAAGTTTGCTGTCTTGCTATCAAGTATAAATAGACCTGCAATTATT
AATCTTTTGTTTCCTCGTCATTGTTCTCGTTCCCTTTCTTCCTTGTTTCTTTTTCTGCACAATATTTCAA
GCTATACCAAGCATACAATCAACTCCAAGCTTTGCAAAGATGGATAAAGCGGAATTAATTCCCGAGCCTC
CAAAAAAGAAGAGAAAGGTCGAATTGGGTACCGCCGCCAATTTTAATCAAAGTGGGAATATTGCTGATAG
CTCATTGTCCTTCACTTTCACTAACAGTAGCAACGGTCCGAACCTCATAACAACTCAAACAAATTCTCAA
GCGCTTTCACAACCAATTGCCTCCTCTAACGTTCATGATAACTTCATGAATAATGAAATCACGGCTAGTA
AAATTGATGATGGTAATAATTCAAAACCACTGTCACCTGGTTGGACGGACCAAACTGCGTATAACGCGTT
TGGAATCACTACAGGGATGTTTAATACCACTACAATGGATGATGTATATAACTATCTATTCGATGATGAA
GATACCCCACCAAACCCAAAAAAAGAGATCGAATTCCCCGGGGGATCCATCGATAACGAAGCAGATGTTA
CAAAATTTGTTAATAATGCCAGGAAAACGCTGACCGATGCTCAACTTTTATGTTCAAGTGCTAATTTAAG
GATTGTAGATATTAAGAAAAAATTGTCATCTTGGCAGTTGAGTATTTCAAAACTCAATTTTCTAATAGTT
GGCTTGAGACAGCAAGGAAAGTTTCTTTACACTATTTTAAAGGAAGGCATTGGGACAAAGCTAATCCAGA
AACAATGGAATCAAGCTGTCTTAGTGGTCTTAGTTGATGAGATGAAGTACTGGCAATATGAAATCACTTC
TAAAGTACAAAGGTTGGATGGTATAGTAAATGAATTGAGCATATCAGAAAAAGATGATACCGATCCCTCT
AAACTAGGAGATTACATCTCGAGAGACAACGTTAACTTATTGAATGACAAACTGAAAGAAGTGCCAGTAA
TTGAGCGTCAAATTGAAAACATTAAGCTTCAATACGAAAATATGGTCAGAAAAGTTAACAAAGAACTGAT
TGATACCAAGTTGACGGACGTAACTCAAAAATTCCAAAGTAAATTTGGTATAGATAACCTGATGGAAACA
AATGTTGCAGAGCAGTTTAGCAGGGAACTAACGGACCTTGAAAAAGATTTAGCAGAGATAATGAATTCAT
TGACACAGCACTTTGATAAGACATTGCTGTTACAAGATAAAAAAATTGATAACGATGAACGTGAGGAGCT
GTTTAAGGTGGTACAAGGCGACGACAAAGAACTATACAACATTTTCAAAACTCTGCATGAGGTAATTGAT
GACGTGGACAAAACAATTCTTAACTTGGGTCAATTTTTGCAGGCAAAAATAAAGGAAAAGACAGAACTAC
ACAGCGAAGTTTCTGAAATAATAAACGATTTCAATAGAAATTTGGAATATCTATTAATCTTTAAAGATAT
TTCCAATCTGATTGATAGCGACAAAAATTCCTGTACACAAGATGCTCAAACAACTAAGGAACTTTGTGAA
TTTTATGATAATTTTGAAGAAAGCTACGGTAACTTAGTTCTAGAAGCAAAGAGGAGAAAGGATGTGGCAA
ACAGAATGAAAACTATATTGAAAGATTGTGAAAAGCAGTTGCAGAATTTAGATGCTCAGGACCAGGAAGA
ACGTCAGAATTTTATAGCGGAAAATGGAACTTATCTTCCTGAGACAATCTGGCCCGGTAAAATTGACGAT
TTTTCTTCCCTGTACACTTTAAATTACAACGTGAAGAATCCTTAGAAAAAAGGAAAAAAAGGCTGCAGAG
ATCTATGAATCGTAGATACTGAAAAACCCCGCAAGTTCACTTCAACTGTGCATCGTGCACCATCTCAATT
TCTTTCATTTATACATCGTTTTGCCTTCTTTTATGTAACTATACTCCTCTAAGTTTCAATCTTGGCCATG
TAACCTCTGATCTATAGAATTTTTTAAATGACTAGAATTAATGCCCATCTTTTTTTTGGACCTAAATTCT
TCATGAAAATATATTACGAGGGCTTATTCAGAAGCTTTGGACTTCTTCGCCAGAGGTTTGGTCAAGTCTC
CAATCAAGGTTGTCGGCTTGTCTACCTTGCCAGAAATTTACGAAAAGATGGAAAAGGGTCAAATCGTTGG
TAGATACGTTGTTGACACTTCTAAATAAGCGAATTTCTTATGATTTATGATTTTTATTATTAAATAAGTT
ATAAAAAAAATAAGTGTATACAAATTTTAAAGTGACTCTTAGGTTTTAAAACGAAAATTCTTATTCTTGA
GTAACTCTTTCCTGTAGGTCAGGTTGCTTTCTCAGGTATAGCATGAGGTCGCTCTTATTGACCACACCTC
TACCGGCATGCCGGTCGAAATTCCCCTACCCTATGAACATATTCCATTTTGTAATTTCGTGTCGTTTCTA
TTATGAATTTCATTTATAAAGTTTATGTACAAATATCATAAAAAAAGAGAATCTTTTTAAGCAAGGATTT
TCTTAACCTCTTCGGCGACAGCATCACCGACTTCGGTGGTACTGTTGGAACCACCTAAATCACCAGTTCT
GATACCTGCATCCAAAACCTTTTTAACTGCATCTTCAATGGCCTTACCTTCTTCAGGCAAGTTCAATGAC
AATTTCAACATCATTGCAGCAGACAAGATAGTGGCGATAGGGTTGACCTTATTCTTTGGCAAATCTGGAG
CAGAACCGTGGCATGGTTCGTACAAACCAAATGCGGTGTTCTTGTCTGGCAAAGAGGCCAAGGACGCAGA
TGGCAACAAACCCAAGGAACCTGGGATAACGGAGGCTTCATCGGAGACGATATCACCAAACATGTTGCTG
GTGATTATAATACCATTTAGGTGGGTTGGGTTCCTAACTAGGATCATGGCGGCAGAATCAATCAATTGAT
GTTGAACCTTCAATGTAGGAAATTCGTTCTTGATGGTTTCCTCCACAGTTTTTCTCCATAATCTTGAAGA
GGCCAAAACATTAGCTTTATCCAAGGACCAAATAGGCAATGGTGGCTCATGTTGTAGGGCCATGAAAGCG
GCCATTCTTGTGATTCTTTGCACTTCTGGAACGGTGTATTGTTCACTATCCCAAGCGACACCATCACCAT
CGTCTTCCTTTCTCTTACCAAAGTAAATACCTCCCACTAATTCTCTGACAACAACGAAGTCAGTACCTTT
AGCAAATTGTGGCTTGATTGGAGATAAGTCTAAAAGAGAGTCGGATGCAAAGTTACATGGTCTTAAGTTG
GCGTACAATTGAAGTTCTTTACGGATTTTTAGTAAACCTTGTTCAGGTCTAACACTACCTGTACCCCATT
TAGGACCACCCACAGCACCTAACAAAACGGCATCAGCCTTCTTGGAGGCTTCCAGCGCCTCATCTGGAAG
TGGGACACCTGTAGCTTCGATAGCAGCACCACCAATTAAATGATTTTCGAAATCGAACTTGACATTGGAA
CGAACATCAGAAATAGCTTTAAGAACCTTAATGGCTTCGGCTGTGATTTCTTGACCAACGTGGTCACCTG
GCAAAACGACGATCTTCTTAGGGGCAGACATTAGAATGGTATATCCTTGAAATATATATATATATTGCTG
AAATGTAAAAGGTAAGAAAAGTTAGAAAGTAAGACGATTGCTAACCACCTATTGGAAAAAACAATAGGTC
CTTAAATAATATTGTCAACTTCAAGTATTGTGATGCAAGCATTTAGTCATGAACGCTTCTCTATTCTATA
TGAAAAGCCGGTTCCGGCGCTCTCACCTTTCCTTTTTCTCCCAATTTTTCAGTTGAAAAAGGTATATGCG
TCAGGCGACCTCTGAAATTAACAAAAAATTTCCAGTCATCGAATTTGATTCTGTGCGATAGCGCCCCTGT
GTGTTCTCGTTATGTTGAGGAAAAAAATAATGGTTGCTAAGAGATTCGAACTCTTGCATCTTACGATACC
TGAGTATTCCCACAGTTGGGGGATCTCGACTCTAGCTAGAGGATCAATTCGTAATCATGTCATAGCTGTT
TCCTGTGTGAAATTGTTATCCGCTCACAATTCCACACAACATACGAGCCGGAAGCATAAAGTGTAAAGCC
TGGGGTGCCTAATGAGTGAGCTAACTCACATTAATTGCGTTGCGCTCACTGCCCGCTTTCCAGTCGGGAA
ACCTGTCGTGCCAGCTGCATTAATGAATCGGCCAACGCGCGGGGAGAGGCGGTTTGCGTATTGGGCGCTC
TTCCGCTTCCTCGCTCACTGACTCGCTGCGCTCGGTCGTTCGGCTGCGGCGAGCGGTATCAGCTCACTCA
AAGGCGGTAATACGGTTATCCACAGAATCAGGGGATAACGCAGGAAAGAACATGTGAGCAAAAGGCCAGC
AAAAGGCCAGGAACCGTAAAAAGGCCGCGTTGCTGGCGTTTTTCCATAGGCTCCGCCCCCCTGACGAGCA
TCACAAAAATCGACGCTCAAGTCAGAGGTGGCGAAACCCGACAGGACTATAAAGATACCAGGCGTTTCCC
CCTGGAAGCTCCCTCGTGCGCTCTCCTGTTCCGACCCTGCCGCTTACCGGATACCTGTCCGCCTTTCTCC
CTTCGGGAAGCGTGGCGCTTTCTCATAGCTCACGCTGTAGGTATCTCAGTTCGGTGTAGGTCGTTCGCTC
CAAGCTGGGCTGTGTGCACGAACCCCCCGTTCAGCCCGACCGCTGCGCCTTATCCGGTAACTATCGTCTT
GAGTCCAACCCGGTAAGACACGACTTATCGCCACTGGCAGCAGCCACTGGTAACAGGATTAGCAGAGCGA
GGTATGTAGGCGGTGCTACAGAGTTCTTGAAGTGGTGGCCTAACTACGGCTACACTAGAAGAACAGTATT
TGGTATCTGCGCTCTGCTGAAGCCAGTTACCTTCGGAAAAAGAGTTGGTAGCTCTTGATCCGGCAAACAA
ACCACCGCTGGTAGCGGTGGTTTTTTTGTTTGCAAGCAGCAGATTACGCGCAGAAAAAAAGGATCTCAAG
AAGATCCTTTAATCTTTTCTACGGGGTCTGACGCTCAGTGGAACGAAAACTCACGTTAAGGGATTTTGGT
CATGAGATTATCAAAAAGGATCTTCACCTAGATCCTTTTAAATTAAAAATGAAGTTTTAAATCAATCTAA
AGTATATATGAGTAAACTTGGTCTGACAGTTACCAATGCTTAATCAGTGAGGCACCTATCTCAGCGATCT
GTCTATTTCGTTCATCCATAGTTGCCTGACTCCCCGTCGTGTAGATAACTACGATACGGGAGGGCTTACC
ATCTGGCCCCAGTGCTGCAATGATACCGCGAGACCCACGCTCACCGGCTCCAGATTTATCAGCAATAAAC
CAGCCAGCCGGAAGGGCCGAGCGCAGAAGTGGTCCTGCAACTTTATCCGCCTCCATCCAGTCTATTAATT
GTTGCCGGGAAGCTAGAGTAAGTAGTTCGCCAGTTAATAGTTTGCGCAACGTTGTTGCCATTGCTACAGG
CATCGTGGTGTCACGCTCGTCGTTTGGTATGGCTTCATTCAGCTCCGGTTCCCAACGATCAAGGCGAGTT
ACATGATCCCCCATGTTGTGCAAAAAAGCGGTTAGCTCCTTCGGTCCTCCGATCGTTGTCAGAAGTAAGT
TGGCCGCAGTGTTATCACTCATGGTTATGGCAGCACTGCATAATTCTCTTACTGTCATGCCATCCGTAAG
ATGCTTTTCTGTGACTGGTGAGTACTCAACCAAGTCATTCTGAGAATAGTGTATGCGGCGACCGAGTTGC
TCTTGCCCGGCGTCAATACGGGATAATACCGCGCCACATAGCAGAACTTTAAAAGTGCTCATCATTGGAA
AACGTTCTTCGGGGCGAAAACTCTCAAGGATCTTACCGCTGTTGAGATCCAGTTCGATGTAACCCACTCG
TGCACCCAACTGATCTTCAGCATCTTTTACTTTCACCAGCGTTTCTGGGTGAGCAAAAACAGGAAGGCAA
AATGCCGCAAAAAAGGGAATAAGGGCGACACGGAAATGTTGAATACTCATACTCTTCCTTTTTCAATATT
ATTGAAGCATTTATCAGGGTTATTGTCTCATGAGCGGATACATATTTGAATGTATTTAGAAAAATAAACA
AATAGGGGTTCCGCGCACATTTCCCCGAAAAGTGCCACCTGACGTCTAAGAAACCATTATTATCATGACA
TTAACCTATAAAAATAGGCGTATCACGAGGCCCTTTCGTCTCGCGCGTTTCGGTGATGACGGTGAAAACC
TCTGACACATGCAGCTCCCGGAGACGGTCACAGCTTGTCTGTAAGCGGATGCCGGGAGCAGACAAGCCCG
TCAGGGCGCGTCAGCGGGTGTTGGCGGGTGTCGGGGCTGGCTTAACTATGCGGCATCAGAGCAGATTGTA
CTGAGAGTGCACCATAACGCATTTAAGCATAAACACGCACTATGCCGTTCTTCTCATGTATATATATATA
CAGGCAACACGCAGATATAGGTGCGACGTGAACAGTGAGCTGTATGTGCGCAGCTCGCGTTGCATTTTCG
GAAGCGCTCGTTTTCGGAAACGCTTTGAAGTTCCTATTCCGAAGTTCCTATTCTCTAGCTAGAAAGTATA
GGAACTTCAGAGCGCTTTTGAAAACCAAAAGCGCTCTGAAGACGCACTTTCAAAAAACCAAAAACGCACC
GGACTGTAACGAGCTACTAAAATATTGCGAATACCGCTTCCACAAACATTGCTCAAAAGTATCTCTTTGC
TATATATCTCTGTGCTATATCCCTATATAACCTACCCATCCACCTTTCGCTCCTTGAACTTGCATCTAAA
CTCGACCTCTACATTTTTTATGTTTATCTCTAGTATTACTCTTTAGACAAAAAAATTGTAGTAAGAACTA
TTCATAGAGTGAATCGAAAACAATACGAAAATGTAAACATTTCCTATACGTAGTATATAGAGACAAAATA
GAAGAAACCGTTCATAATTTTCTGACCAATGAAGAATCATCAACGCTATCACTTTCTGTTCACAAAGTAT
GCGCAATCCACATCGGTATAGAATATAATCGGGGATGCCTTTATCTTGAAAAAATGCACCCGCAGCTTCG
CTAGTAATCAGTAAACGCGGGAAGTGGAGTCAGGCTTTTTTTATGGAAGAGAAAATAGACACCAAAGTAG
CCTTCTTCTAACCTTAACGGACCTACAGTGCAAAAAGTTATCAAGAGACTGCATTATAGAGCGCACAAAG
GAGAAAAAAAGTAATCTAAGATGCTTTGTTAGAAAAATAGCGCTCTCGGGATGCATTTTTGTAGAACAAA
AAAGAAGTATAGATTCTTTGTTGGTAAAATAGCGCTCTCGCGTTGCATTTCTGTTCTGTAAAAATGCAGC
TCAGATTCTTTGTTTGAAAAATTAGCGCTCTCGCGTTGCATTTTTGTTTTACAAAAATGAAGCACAGATT
CTTCGTTGGTAAAATAGCGCTTT
